Addgene plasmid #37237: pET MBP His6 LIC cloning vector (2Cc-T)
Purpose: (Empty Backbone)
Depositing lab: Scott Gradia. Depositing organization: University of California, Berkeley.
Backbone
  Vector backbone: pET
  Backbone size (bp): 5898
  Vector type: Bacterial Expression
  Promoter: T7
  Tag / fusion protein: MBP (C terminal on backbone); His6 (C terminal on backbone)
Growth in bacteria
  Bacterial resistance: Ampicillin, 100 μg/mL
  Growth temperature: 37°C
  Growth strain: XL1 Blue
  Copy number: Low Copy
Gene/Insert
  Cloning method: Ligation Independent Cloning
  Sequencing primers: 5′ T7 promoter; 3′ MBP 226R 5'ttgagcgtagccaccaaag
Terms and licenses: Academic/Nonprofit Terms; Industry Terms: Not Available to Industry
Depositor comments: This plasmid is an empty vector. Your gene can be inserted with a LIC cloning protocol. All 2-series vectors work as single-expression vectors, as well as transfer vectors for our polycistronic system. For more details, see the MacroLab vector cloning manual. The LIC cloning site is flanked by 5 pairs of restriction sites, so that your gene can easily be subcloned into our polycistronic destination vectors (2D, 2E, or 2Z). 2Cc-T has a TEV-cleavable C-terminal MBP tag to enhance solubility, as well as a His6 tag to ease purification. The TEV site is created after performing LIC cloning described below. To clone into this vector, add LIC v3 tags to the 5' end of your PCR primers. Forward - 5'TTTAAGAAGGAGATATAGTTC(ATG)3' Reverse - 5'GGATTGGAAGTAGAGGTTCTC3' Linearize the plasmid with HpaI and gel purify. When digesting the DNA with T4 polymerase, use dGTP for insert and dCTP for vector. More information on this vector can be found through http://qb3.berkeley.edu/qb3/macrolab/
How to cite: pET MBP His6 LIC cloning vector (2Cc-T) was a gift from Scott Gradia (Addgene plasmid # 37237 ; http://n2t.net/addgene:37237 ; RRID:Addgene_37237)
