[The description below was written by a language model from this plasmid's Addgene catalogue record and pLannotate feature annotations shown in this document.]
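Description:
pET MBP His6 LIC cloning vector (2Cc-T) is an empty pET-family bacterial expression backbone of about 5.9 kb, designed for inserting a gene of interest by ligation-independent cloning (LIC). It replicates from a ColE1/pMB1-type origin accompanied by the pBR322 bom region and the rop gene, which keeps copy number low, consistent with the low-copy designation in the record. Selection is by ampicillin through a bla cassette with its own promoter. The annotated tetracycline-resistance pieces are only fragments split around the expression cassette, along with the tet promoter, and appear to be pBR322-derived remnants rather than a working marker.

The expression cassette runs from a T7 promoter through a phage T7 gene 10 ribosome binding site to the LIC site, followed in frame by a signal-sequence-less (cytosolic) maltose binding protein, a 6xHis tag and a T7 terminator. A short annotated hit to a T7 gene 10B-derived solubility tag lies between the His tag and the terminator and is probably just residual pET sequence. An inserted open reading frame is therefore produced with a C-terminal MBP-His6 fusion, with MBP intended to improve solubility and His6 to allow affinity purification. The TEV protease cleavage site that lets the tags be removed is not present in the empty vector but is created by the LIC junction once an insert is added. No lac operator or lacI is annotated, and transcription requires a host that supplies T7 RNA polymerase. The LIC site is flanked by five pairs of restriction sites, so the vector serves both for single-protein expression and as a transfer vector for moving genes into the depositor's polycistronic co-expression destination vectors.
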