Features (pLannotate 1.2.2; 15 found; start..end, strand, type, name):
    104..208     +  promoter       AmpR promoter: bla
    209..1069    +  CDS            AmpR: β-lactamase; bla; confers resistance to ampicillin, carbenicillin, and related antibiotics
   1240..1828    +  rep_origin     ori: high-copy-number ColE1/pMB1/pBR322/pUC origin of replication
   2014..2156    -  misc_feature   bom: basis of mobility region from pBR322
   2258..2449    -  CDS            rop: Rop protein, which maintains plasmids at low copy number; rop
   2466..2846    +  CDS            YPB1_ECOLX: Protein predicted: Swiss-Prot protein existence level 4. From Escherichia coli.
   3088..3988    -  CDS            TcR (fragment): tetracycline efflux protein; tet; confers resistance to tetracycline
   4010..4028    +  promoter       T7 promoter: promoter for bacteriophage T7 RNA polymerase
   4117..4139    +  RBS            RBS: efficient ribosome binding site from bacteriophage T7 gene 10 (Olins and Rangwala, 1989)
   4180..5280    +  CDS            MBP: maltose binding protein from E. coli; malE (mutated); This version of the gene does not encode a signal sequence, so MBP will remain in the cytosol.
   5290..5307    +  CDS            6xHis: 6xHis affinity tag
   5388..5437    +  CDS            SET1 (fragment): solubility-enhancement tag derived from T7 phage gene 10B
   5445..5492    +  terminator     T7 terminator: transcription terminator for bacteriophage T7 RNA polymerase
   5518..5810    -  CDS            TcR (fragment): tetracycline efflux protein; tet; confers resistance to tetracycline
   5858..5886    -  promoter       tet promoter: E. coli promoter for tetracycline efflux protein gene
>Addgene plasmid #37237 | pET MBP His6 LIC cloning vector (2Cc-T) | depositor full sequence | sequence record 47247 | pET MBP His6 LIC cloning vector (2Cc-T) sequence 5895 bps
TTCTTGAAGACGAAAGGGCCTCGTGATACGCCTATTTTTATAGGTTAATGTCATGATAATAATGGTTTCT
TAGACGTCAGGTGGCACTTTTCGGGGAAATGTGCGCGGAACCCCTATTTGTTTATTTTTCTAAATACATT
CAAATATGTATCCGCTCATGAGACAATAACCCTGATAAATGCTTCAATAACATTGAAAAAGGAAGAGTAT
GAGTATTCAACATTTCCGTGTCGCCCTTATTCCCTTTTTTGCGGCATTTTGCCTTCCTGTTTTTGCTCAC
CCAGAAACGCTGGTGAAAGTAAAAGATGCTGAAGATCAGTTGGGTGCACGAGTGGGTTACATCGAACTGG
ATCTCAACAGCGGTAAGATCCTTGAGAGTTTTCGCCCCGAAGAACGTTTTCCAATGATGAGCACTTTTAA
AGTTCTGCTATGTGGCGCGGTATTATCCCGTGTTGACGCCGGGCAAGAGCAACTCGGTCGCCGCATACAC
TATTCTCAGAATGACTTGGTTGAGTACTCACCAGTCACAGAAAAGCATCTTACGGATGGCATGACAGTAA
GAGAATTATGCAGTGCTGCCATAACCATGAGTGATAACACTGCGGCCAACTTACTTCTGACAACGATCGG
AGGACCGAAGGAGCTAACCGCTTTTTTGCACAACATGGGGGATCATGTAACTCGCCTTGATCGTTGGGAA
CCGGAGCTGAATGAAGCCATACCAAACGACGAGCGTGACACCACGATGCCTGCAGCAATGGCAACAACGT
TGCGCAAACTATTAACTGGCGAACTACTTACTCTAGCTTCCCGGCAACAATTAATAGACTGGATGGAGGC
GGATAAAGTTGCAGGACCACTTCTGCGCTCGGCCCTTCCGGCTGGCTGGTTTATTGCTGATAAATCTGGA
GCCGGTGAGCGTGGGTCTCGCGGTATCATTGCAGCACTGGGGCCAGATGGTAAGCCCTCCCGTATCGTAG
TTATCTACACGACGGGGAGTCAGGCAACTATGGATGAACGAAATAGACAGATCGCTGAGATAGGTGCCTC
ACTGATTAAGCATTGGTAACTGTCAGACCAAGTTTACTCATATATACTTTAGATTGATTTAAAACTTCAT
TTTTAATTTAAAAGGATCTAGGTGAAGATCCTTTTTGATAATCTCATGACCAAAATCCCTTAACGTGAGT
TTTCGTTCCACTGAGCGTCAGACCCCGTAGAAAAGATCAAAGGATCTTCTTGAGATCCTTTTTTTCTGCG
CGTAATCTGCTGCTTGCAAACAAAAAAACCACCGCTACCAGCGGTGGTTTGTTTGCCGGATCAAGAGCTA
CCAACTCTTTTTCCGAAGGTAACTGGCTTCAGCAGAGCGCAGATACCAAATACTGTCCTTCTAGTGTAGC
CGTAGTTAGGCCACCACTTCAAGAACTCTGTAGCACCGCCTACATACCTCGCTCTGCTAATCCTGTTACC
AGTGGCTGCTGCCAGTGGCGATAAGTCGTGTCTTACCGGGTTGGACTCAAGACGATAGTTACCGGATAAG
GCGCAGCGGTCGGGCTGAACGGGGGGTTCGTGCACACAGCCCAGCTTGGAGCGAACGACCTACACCGAAC
TGAGATACCTACAGCGTGAGCTATGAGAAAGCGCCACGCTTCCCGAAGGGAGAAAGGCGGACAGGTATCC
GGTAAGCGGCAGGGTCGGAACAGGAGAGCGCACGAGGGAGCTTCCAGGGGGAAACGCCTGGTATCTTTAT
AGTCCTGTCGGGTTTCGCCACCTCTGACTTGAGCGTCGATTTTTGTGATGCTCGTCAGGGGGGCGGAGCC
TATGGAAAAACGCCAGCAACGCGGCCTTTTTACGGTTCCTGGCCTTTTGCTGGCCTTTTGCTCACATGTT
CTTTCCTGCGTTATCCCCTGATTCTGTGGATAACCGTATTACCGCCTTTGAGTGAGCTGATACCGCTCGC
CGCAGCCGAACGACCGAGCGCAGCGAGTCAGTGAGCGAGGAAGCGGAAGAGCGCCTGATGCGGTATTTTC
TCCTTACGCATCTGTGCGGTATTTCACACCGCATATATGGTGCACTCTCAGTACAATCTGCTCTGATGCC
GCATAGTTAAGCCAGTATACACTCCGCTATCGCTACGTGACTGGGTCATGGCTGCGCCCCGACACCCGCC
AACACCCGCTGACGCGCCCTGACGGGCTTGTCTGCTCCCGGCATCCGCTTACAGACAAGCTGTGACCGTC
TCCGGGAGCTGCATGTGTCAGAGGTTTTCACCGTCATCACCGAAACGCGCGAGGCAGCTGCGGTAAAGCT
CATCAGCGTGGTCGTGAAGCGATTCACAGATGTCTGCCTGTTCATCCGCGTCCAGCTCGTTGAGTTTCTC
CAGAAGCGTTAATGTCTGGCTTCTGATAAAGCGGGCCATGTTAAGGGCGGTTTTTTCCTGTTTGGTCACT
GATGCCTCCGTGTAAGGGGGATTTCTGTTCATGGGGGTAATGATACCGATGAAACGAGAGAGGATGCTCA
CGATACGGGTTACTGATGATGAACATGCCCGGTTACTGGAACGTTGTGAGGGTAAACAACTGGCGGTATG
GATGCGGCGGGACCAGAGAAAAATCACTCAGGGTCAATGCCAGCGCTTCGTTAATACAGATGTAGGTGTT
CCACAGGGTAGCCAGCAGCATCCTGCGATGCAGATCCGGAACATAATGGTGCAGGGCGCTGACTTCCGCG
TTTCCAGACTTTACGAAACACGGAAACCGAAGACCATTCATGTTGTTGCTCAGGTCGCAGACGTTTTGCA
GCAGCAGTCGCTTCACGTTCGCTCGCGTATCGGTGATTCATTCTGCTAACCAGTAAGGCAACCCCGCCAG
CCTAGCCGGGTCCTCAACGACAGGAGCACGATCATGCGCACCCGTGGCCAGGACCCAACGCTGCCCGAGA
TGCGCCGCGTGCGGCTGCTGGAGATGGCGGACGCGATGGATATGTTCTGCCAAGGGTTGGTTTGCGCATT
CACAGTTCTCCGCAAGAATTGATTGGCTCCAATTCTTGGAGTGGTGAATCCGTTAGCGAGGTGCCGCCGG
CTTCCATTCAGGTCGAGGTGGCCCGGCTCCATGCACCGCGACGCAACGCGGGGAGGCAGACAAGGTATAG
GGCGGCGCCTACAATCCATGCCAACCCGTTCCATGTGCTCGCCGAGGCGGCATAAATCGCCGTGACGATC
AGCGGTCCAGTGATCGAAGTTAGGCTGGTAAGAGCCGCGAGCGATCCTTGAAGCTGTCCCTGATGGTCGT
CATCTACCTGCCTGGACAGCATGGCCTGCAACGCGGGCATCCCGATGCCGCCGGAAGCGAGAAGAATCAT
AATGGGGAAGGCCATCCAGCCTCGCGTCGCGAACGCCAGCAAGACGTAGCCCAGCGCGTCGGCCGCCATG
CCGGCGATAATGGCCTGCTTCTCGCCGAAACGTTTGGTGGCGGGACCAGTGACGAAGGCTTGAGCGAGGG
CGTGCAAGATTCCGAATACCGCAAGCGACAGGCCGATCATCGTCGCGCTCCAGCGAAAGCGGTCCTCGCC
GAAAATGACCCAGAGCGCTGCCGGCACCTGTCCTACGAGTTGCATGATAAAGAAGACAGTCATAAGTGCG
GCGACGATAGTCATGCCCCGCGCCCACCGGAAGGAGCTGACTGGGTTGAAGGCTCTCAAGGGCATCGGTC
GACGCTCTCCCTTATGCGACTCCTGCATTAGGAAGCAGCCCAGTAGTAGGTTGAGGCCGTTGAGCACCGC
CGCCGCAAGGAATGGTGCATGCAAGGAGATGGCGCCCAACAGTCCCCCGGCCACGGGGCCTGCCACCATA
CCCACGCCGAAACAAGCGCTCATGAGCCCGAAGTGGCGAGCCCGATCTTCCCCATCGGTGATGTCGGCGA
TATAGGCGCCAGCAACCGCACCTGTGGCGCCGGTGATGCCGGCCACGATGCGTCCGGCGTAGAGGATCGA
GATCTCGATCCCGCGAAATTAATACGACTCACTATAGGGAGACCACAACGGTTTCCCTCTAGTGCCGGCT
CCGGAGAGCTCTTTAATTAAGCGGCCGCCCTGCAGGACTCGAGTTCTAGAAATAATTTTGTTTAACTTTA
AGAAGGAGATATAGTTAACCTCTACTTCCAATCCGGCTCTAGCGGCTCTATGAAAATCGAAGAAGGTAAA
CTGGTAATCTGGATTAACGGCGATAAAGGCTATAACGGTCTCGCTGAAGTCGGTAAGAAATTCGAGAAAG
ATACCGGAATTAAAGTCACCGTTGAGCATCCGGATAAACTGGAAGAGAAATTCCCACAGGTTGCGGCAAC
TGGCGATGGCCCTGACATTATCTTCTGGGCACACGACCGCTTTGGTGGCTACGCTCAATCTGGCCTGTTG
GCTGAAATCACCCCGGACAAAGCGTTCCAGGACAAGCTGTATCCGTTTACCTGGGATGCCGTACGTTACA
ACGGCAAGCTGATTGCTTACCCGATCGCTGTTGAAGCGTTATCGCTGATTTATAACAAAGATCTGCTGCC
GAACCCGCCAAAAACCTGGGAAGAGATCCCGGCGCTGGATAAAGAACTGAAAGCGAAAGGTAAGAGCGCG
CTGATGTTCAACCTGCAAGAACCGTACTTCACCTGGCCGCTGATTGCTGCTGACGGGGGTTATGCGTTCA
AGTATGAAAACGGCAAGTACGACATTAAAGACGTGGGCGTGGATAACGCTGGCGCGAAAGCGGGTCTGAC
CTTCCTGGTTGACCTGATTAAAAACAAACACATGAATGCAGACACCGATTACTCCATCGCAGAAGCTGCC
TTTAATAAAGGCGAAACAGCGATGACCATCAACGGCCCGTGGGCATGGTCCAACATCGACACCAGCAAAG
TGAATTATGGTGTAACGGTACTGCCGACCTTCAAGGGTCAACCATCCAAACCGTTCGTTGGCGTGCTGAG
CGCAGGTATTAACGCCGCCAGTCCGAACAAAGAGCTGGCAAAAGAGTTCCTCGAAAACTATCTGCTGACT
GATGAAGGTCTGGAAGCGGTTAATAAAGACAAACCGCTGGGTGCCGTAGCGCTGAAGTCTTACGAGGAAG
AGTTGGCGAAAGATCCACGTATTGCCGCCACTATGGAAAACGCCCAGAAAGGTGAAATCATGCCGAACAT
CCCGCAGATGTCCGCTTTCTGGTATGCCGTGCGTACTGCGGTGATCAACGCCGCCAGCGGTCGTCAGACT
GTCGATGAAGCCCTGAAAGACGCGCAGACTGGCAGTAGCCACCATCACCATCACCATTAATAACCAACTC
CATAAGGATCCGCGATCGCGGCGCGCCACCTGGTGGCCGGCCGGTACCACGCGTGCGCGCTGATCCGGCT
GCTAACAAAGCCCGAAAGGAAGCTGAGTTGGCTGCTGCCACCGCTGAGCAATAACTAGCATAACCCCTTG
GGGCCTCTAAACGGGTCTTGAGGGGTTTTTTGCTGAAAGGAGGAACTATATCCGGACATCCACAGGACGG
GTGTGGTCGCCATGATCGCGTAGTCGATAGTGGCTCCAAGTAGCGAAGCGAGCAGGACTGGGCGGCGGCC
AAAGCGGTCGGACAGTGCTCCGAGAACGGGTGCGCATAGAAATTGCATCAACGCATATAGCGCTAGCAGC
ACGCCATAGTGACTGGCGATGCTGTCGGAATGGACGACATCCCGCAAGAGGCCCGGCAGTACCGGCATAA
CCAAGCCTATGCCTACAGCATCCAGGGTGACGGTGCCGAGGATGACGATGAGCGCATTGTTAGATTTCAT
ACACGGTGCCTGACTGCGTTAGCAATTTAACTGTGATAAACTACCGCATTAAAGCTTATCGATGATAAGC
TGTCAAACATGAGAA
