>Addgene plasmid #37237 | pET MBP His6 LIC cloning vector (2Cc-T) | addgene partial sequence | sequence record 50754 | T7 5'-TAATACGACTCACTATAGGG-3'
GGCTCCGGAGAGCTCTTTAATTAAGCGGCCGCCCTGCAGGACTCGAGTTCTAGAAATAATTTTGTTTAAC
TTTAAGAAGGAGATATAGTTAACCTCTACTTCCAATCCGGCTCTAGCGGCTCTATGAAAATCGAAGAAGG
TAAACTGGTAATCTGGATTAACGGCGATAAAGGCTATAACGGTCTCGCTGAAGTCGGTAAGAAATTCGAG
AAAGATACCGGAATTAAAGTCACCGTTGAGCATCCGGATAAACTGGAAGAGAAATTCCCACAGGTTGCGG
CAACTGGCGATGGCCCTGACATTATCTTCTGGGCACACGACCGCTTTGGTGGCTACGCTCAATCTGGCCT
GTTGGCTGAAATCACCCCGGACAAAGCGTTCCAGGACAAGCTGTATCCGTTTACCTGGGATGCCGTACGT
TACAACGGCAAGCTGATTGCTTACCCGATCGCTGTTGAAGCGTTATCGCTGATTTATAACAAAGATCTGC
TGCCGAACCCGCCAAAAACCTGGGAAGAGATCCCGGCGCTGGATAAAGAACTGAAAGCGAAAGGTAAGAG
CGCGCTGATGTTCAACCTGCAAGAACCGTACTTCACCTGGCCGCTGATTGCTGCTGACGGGGGTTATGCG
TTCAAGTATGAAAACGGCAAGTACGACATTAAAGACGTGGGCGTGGATAACGCTGGCGCGAAAGCGGGTC
TGACCTTCCTGGTTGACCTGATTAAAAACAAACACATGAATGCAGACACCGATTACTCCATCGCAGAAGC
TGCCTTTAATAAAGGCGAAACAGCGATGACCATCAACGGCCCGTGGGCATGGTCCAACATCGACACCAGC
AAAGTGAATTATGGTGTAACGGTACTGCCGACCTTCAAGGGTCAACCATCCAAACCGTTCGTTGGCGTGC
TGAGCGCAGGTATTAACGCCGCCAGTCCGAACAAAGAGCTGGCAAAAGAGTTCC
